Addgene plasmid #201927: pHAGE-FAM134C-GFP
Purpose: For lentiviral transduction of FAM134C-GFP
Depositing lab: Wade Harper. Depositing organization: Harvard Medical School. Publication: Combinatorial selective ER-phagy remodels the ER during neurogenesis. Hoyer MJ, Capitanio C, Smith IR, Paoli JC, Bieber A, Jiang Y, Paulo JA, Gonzalez-Lozano MA, Baumeister W, Wilfling F, Schulman BA, Harper JW. Nat Cell Biol. 2024 Mar;26(3):378-392. doi: 10.1038/s41556-024-01356-4. Epub 2024 Mar 1. PubMed 38429475.
Backbone
  Vector backbone: pHAGE
  Vector type: Lentiviral
Growth in bacteria
  Bacterial resistance: Ampicillin, 100 μg/mL
  Growth temperature: 37°C
  Growth strain: NEB Stable
  Copy number: Unknown
Gene/Insert
  Gene/Insert name: FAM134C
  Species: H. sapiens (human)
  Entrez Gene: RETREG3 (a.k.a. FAM134C)
  Cloning method: Gateway Cloning
Terms and licenses: Academic/Nonprofit Terms; Industry Terms: Not Available to Industry
Depositor comments: Please visit https://www.biorxiv.org/content/10.1101/2023.06.26.546565v2 for bioRxiv preprint.
How to cite: pHAGE-FAM134C-GFP was a gift from Wade Harper (Addgene plasmid # 201927 ; http://n2t.net/addgene:201927 ; RRID:Addgene_201927)
