[The description below was written by a language model from this plasmid's Addgene catalogue record and pLannotate feature annotations shown in this document.]
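Description:
pHAGE-FAM134C-GFP is a 9,827-nt HIV-1-derived lentiviral transfer plasmid built on the pHAGE backbone for stable expression of human FAM134C (official gene symbol RETREG3) fused to GFP in mammalian cells. It is propagated in E. coli through a high-copy ColE1/pUC-type origin with ampicillin selection (AmpR, β-lactamase). The recorded host is a recombination-limiting strain, as is commonly chosen for repeat-containing lentiviral plasmids. The viral portion includes a truncated 5' LTR, the Ψ packaging signal with a short gag fragment, the Rev response element for Rev-dependent nuclear export of the genomic RNA, the cPPT/CTS element, a WPRE to boost transcript expression, and a ΔU3 self-inactivating 3' LTR that disables LTR promoter activity after integration. Packaging functions are not encoded on the plasmid and must be provided separately.

The payload lies between the cPPT and WPRE. A CMV enhancer/promoter drives the RETREG3 open reading frame, which was introduced by Gateway cloning and is flanked by attB1 and attB2 recombination scars. EGFP follows directly after attB2, consistent with a C-terminal GFP fusion as the plasmid name implies. A small T7 promoter sits upstream of the insert. Downstream, a mouse PGK promoter drives blasticidin S deaminase, followed by an SV40 polyadenylation signal, allowing blasticidin selection of transduced cells. Short lacI, lac promoter/operator, SV40 ori, BleoR and nef fragments appear to be backbone remnants. The stated purpose is lentiviral transduction of FAM134C-GFP, and the associated study concerns selective ER-phagy and ER remodelling during neurogenesis, where the fusion would allow this protein to be visualised.
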