Features (pLannotate 1.2.2; 31 found; start..end, strand, type, name):
    377..634     +  LTR            5' LTR (truncated): truncated 5' long terminal repeat (LTR) from HIV-1
    681..806     +  misc_feature   HIV-1 Ψ: packaging signal of human immunodeficiency virus type 1
    790..1128    +  CDS            HIV-1 gag (fragment): gag protein from human immunodeficiency virus 1; gag
   1303..1536    +  misc_feature   RRE: The Rev response element (RRE) of HIV-1 allows for Rev-dependent mRNA export from the nucleus to the cytoplasm.
   1913..2013    +  CDS            Rev (fragment): human immunodeficiency virus 1 (HIV-1) Rev protein; rev; enhances nuclear export of unspliced and incompletely spliced viral mRNAs
   2058..2175    +  misc_feature   cPPT/CTS: central polypurine tract and central termination sequence of HIV-1
   2227..2530    +  enhancer       CMV enhancer: human cytomegalovirus immediate early enhancer
   2531..2734    +  promoter       CMV promoter: human cytomegalovirus (CMV) immediate early promoter
   2813..2831    +  promoter       T7 promoter: promoter for bacteriophage T7 RNA polymerase
   2862..2879    +  protein_bind   attB1 (fragment): mutant version of attB; core recombination site for the Gateway® BP reaction BP Clonase™
   2885..4282    +  CDS            RETREG3: RETR3_HUMAN - Also known as FAM134C. Experimental evidence at protein level: Swiss-Prot protein existence level 1. Mediates NRF1-enhanced neurite outgrowth. From Homo sapiens (Human).
   4285..4308    -  protein_bind   attB2: mutant version of attB; recombination site for the Gateway® BP reaction BP Clonase™
   4319..5038    +  CDS            EGFP: the original enhanced GFP (Yang et al., 1996) mammalian codon-optimized
   5107..5606    +  promoter       PGK promoter: mouse phosphoglycerate kinase 1 promoter
   5630..6028    +  CDS            BSD: blasticidin S deaminase; Aspergillus terreus BSD; confers resistance to blasticidin
   6029..6056    +  CDS            BleoR (fragment): antibiotic-binding protein; Sh ble from Streptoalloteichus hindustanus; confers resistance to bleomycin, phleomycin, and Zeocin™
   6070..6191    +  polyA_signal   SV40 poly(A) signal: SV40 polyadenylation signal
   6217..6805    +  misc_feature   WPRE: woodchuck hepatitis virus posttranscriptional regulatory element
   6813..6878    +  CDS            nef (fragment): NEF_HV1Z2 - Experimental evidence at protein level: Swiss-Prot protein existence level 1. Extracellular Nef protein targets CD4(+) T-lymphocytes for apoptosis by interacting with CXCR4 surface receptors. From Human immunodeficiency virus type 1 group M subtype D (isolate Z2/CDC-Z34) (HIV-1).
   6880..7113    +  LTR            3' LTR (ΔU3): self-inactivating 3' long terminal repeat (LTR) from HIV-1
   7318..7422    +  promoter       AmpR promoter: bla
   7423..8283    +  CDS            AmpR: β-lactamase; bla; confers resistance to ampicillin, carbenicillin, and related antibiotics
   8454..9042    +  rep_origin     ori: high-copy-number ColE1/pMB1/pBR322/pUC origin of replication
   9225..9279    +  CDS            lacI (fragment): lac repressor; lacI; The lac repressor binds to the lac operator to inhibit transcription in E. coli. This inhibition can be relieved by adding lactose or isopropyl-β-D-thiogalactopyranoside (IPTG).
   9285..9378    +  rep_origin     SV40 ori (fragment): SV40 origin of replication
   9403..9440    +  CDS            lacI (fragment): lac repressor; lacI; The lac repressor binds to the lac operator to inhibit transcription in E. coli. This inhibition can be relieved by adding lactose or isopropyl-β-D-thiogalactopyranoside (IPTG).
   9453..9474    +  protein_bind   CAP binding site: CAP binding activates transcription in the presence of cAMP. E. coli catabolite activator protein
   9489..9519    +  promoter       lac promoter: promoter for the E. coli lac operon
   9527..9543    +  protein_bind   lac operator: The lac repressor binds to the lac operator to inhibit transcription in E. coli. This inhibition can be relieved by adding lactose or isopropyl-β-D-thiogalactopyranoside (IPTG). lac repressor encoded by lacI
   9577..9660    +  polyA_signal   SV40 poly(A) signal (fragment): SV40 polyadenylation signal
   9827..329     +  CDS            nef (fragment) (across the origin): NEF_HV1BR - Experimental evidence at protein level: Swiss-Prot protein existence level 1. Extracellular Nef protein targets CD4(+) T-lymphocytes for apoptosis by interacting with CXCR4 surface receptors (PubMed:14990729). From Human immunodeficiency virus type 1 group M subtype B (isolate BRU/LAI) (HIV-1).
>Addgene plasmid #201927 | pHAGE-FAM134C-GFP | addgene full sequence | sequence record 397644 | Addgene NGS Result
TGGAAGGGCTAATTCACTCCCAAAGAAGACAAGATATCCTTGATCTGTGGATCTACCACACACAAGGCTA
CTTCCCTGATTAGCAGAACTACACACCAGGGCCAGGGGTCAGATATCCACTGACCTTTGGATGGTGCTAC
AAGCTAGTACCAGTTGAGCCAGATAAGGTAGAAGAGGCCAATAAAGGAGAGAACACCAGCTTGTTACACC
CTGTGAGCCTGCATGGGATGGATGACCCGGAGAGAGAAGTGTTAGAGTGGAGGTTTGACAGCCGCCTAGC
ATTTCATCACGTGGCCCGAGAGCTGCATCCGGAGTACTTCAAGAACTGCTGATATCGAGCTTGCTACAAG
GGACTTTCCGCTGGGGACTTTCCAGGGAGGCGTGGCCTGGGCGGGACTGGGGAGTGGCGAGCCCTCAGAT
CCTGCATATAAGCAGCTGCTTTTTGCCTGTACTGGGTCTCTCTGGTTAGACCAGATCTGAGCCTGGGAGC
TCTCTGGCTAACTAGGGAACCCACTGCTTAAGCCTCAATAAAGCTTGCCTTGAGTGCTTCAAGTAGTGTG
TGCCCGTCTGTTGTGTGACTCTGGTAACTAGAGATCCCTCAGACCCTTTTAGTCAGTGTGGAAAATCTCT
AGCAGTGGCGCCCGAACAGGGACTTGAAAGCGAAAGGGAAACCAGAGGAGCTCTCTCGACGCAGGACTCG
GCTTGCTGAAGCGCGCACGGCAAGAGGCGAGGGGCGGCGACTGGTGAGTACGCCAAAAATTTTGACTAGC
GGAGGCTAGAAGGAGAGAGATGGGTGCGAGAGCGTCAGTATTAAGCGGGGGAGAATTAGATCGCGATGGG
AAAAAATTCGGTTAAGGCCAGGGGGAAAGAAAAAATATAAATTAAAACATATAGTATGGGCAAGCAGGGA
GCTAGAACGATTCGCAGTTAATCCTGGCCTGTTAGAAACATCAGAAGGCTGTAGACAAATACTGGGACAG
CTACAACCATCCCTTCAGACAGGATCAGAAGAACTTAGATCATTATATAATACAGTAGCAACCCTCTATT
GTGTGCATCAAAGGATAGAGATAAAAGACACCAAGGAAGCTTTAGACAAGATAGAGGAAGAGCAAAACAA
AAGTAAGACCACCGCACAGCAAGCGGCCGGCCGCTGATCTTCAGACCTGGAGGAGGAGATATGAGGGACA
ATTGGAGAAGTGAATTATATAAATATAAAGTAGTAAAAATTGAACCATTAGGAGTAGCACCCACCAAGGC
AAAGAGAAGAGTGGTGCAGAGAGAAAAAAGAGCAGTGGGAATAGGAGCTTTGTTCCTTGGGTTCTTGGGA
GCAGCAGGAAGCACTATGGGCGCAGCGTCAATGACGCTGACGGTACAGGCCAGACAATTATTGTCTGGTA
TAGTGCAGCAGCAGAACAATTTGCTGAGGGCTATTGAGGCGCAACAGCATCTGTTGCAACTCACAGTCTG
GGGCATCAAGCAGCTCCAGGCAAGAATCCTGGCTGTGGAAAGATACCTAAAGGATCAACAGCTCCTGGGG
ATTTGGGGTTGCTCTGGAAAACTCATTTGCACCACTGCTGTGCCTTGGAATGCTAGTTGGAGTAATAAAT
CTCTGGAACAGATTTGGAATCACACGACCTGGATGGAGTGGGACAGAGAAATTAACAATTACACAAGCTT
AATACACTCCTTAATTGAAGAATCGCAAAACCAGCAAGAAAAGAATGAACAAGAATTATTGGAATTAGAT
AAATGGGCAAGTTTGTGGAATTGGTTTAACATAACAAATTGGCTGTGGTATATAAAATTATTCATAATGA
TAGTAGGAGGCTTGGTAGGTTTAAGAATAGTTTTTGCTGTACTTTCTATAGTGAATAGAGTTAGGCAGGG
ATATTCACCATTATCGTTTCAGACCCACCTCCCAACCCCGAGGGGACCCGACAGGCCCGAAGGAATAGAA
GAAGAAGGTGGAGAGAGAGACAGAGACAGATCCATTCGATTAGTGAACGGATCTCGACGGTATCGCCGAA
TTCACAAATGGCAGTATTCATCCACAATTTTAAAAGAAAAGGGGGGATTGGGGGGTACAGTGCAGGGGAA
AGAATAGTAGACATAATAGCAACAGACATACAAACTAAAGAATTACAAAAACAAATTACAAAAATTCAAA
ATTTTCGGGTTTATTACAGGGACAGCAGAGATCCAGTTTGGACTAGTGGAGTTCCGCGTTACATAACTTA
CGGTAAATGGCCCGCCTGGCTGACCGCCCAACGACCCCCGCCCATTGACGTCAATAATGACGTATGTTCC
CATAGTAACGCCAATAGGGACTTTCCATTGACGTCAATGGGTGGAGTATTTACGGTAAACTGCCCACTTG
GCAGTACATCAAGTGTATCATATGCCAAGTACGCCCCCTATTGACGTCAATGACGGTAAATGGCCCGCCT
GGCATTATGCCCAGTACATGACCTTATGGGACTTTCCTACTTGGCAGTACATCTACGTATTAGTCATCGC
TATTACCATGGTGATGCGGTTTTGGCAGTACATCAATGGGCGTGGATAGCGGTTTGACTCACGGGGATTT
CCAAGTCTCCACCCCATTGACGTCAATGGGAGTTTGTTTTGGCACCAAAATCAACGGGACTTTCCAAAAT
GTCGTAACAACTCCGCCCCATTGACGCAAATGGGCGGTAGGCGTGTACGGTGGGAGGTCTATATAAGCAG
AGCTCGTTTAGTGAACCGTCAGATCGCCTGGAGACGCCATCCACGCTGTTTTGACCTCCATAGAAGACAC
CGGCGGCCGATCTAATACGACTCACTATAGGGAGACCCAAGCTGGCTAGTTAAGCTATCAACAAGTTTGT
ACAAAAAAGTTGGCATGGCTGAGGCCGAAGGGGTTCCCACGACCCCAGGCCCGGCTTCGGGGTCGACTTT
CAGGGGCCGCCGAGATGTGTCAGGCTCCTGGGAGCGGGACCAGCAGGTTGAGGCGGCGCAGCGGGCCCTG
GTGGAGGTGCTGGGGCCTTACGAGCCTCTGCTGAGTCGGGTGCAGGCAGCCCTGGTGTGGGAGCGGCCAG
CTAGGAGCGCTCTGTGGTGCCTGGGGCTGAACGCGGCTTTCTGGTTTTTTGCCCTGACATCTCTTCGTCT
TGTGTTTTTACTTGCATTTGGCTTGATGATCATTGTGTGTATTGATCAATGGAAGAACAAAATCTGGCCT
GAAATAAAAGTGCCAAGACCCGACGCATTAGACAATGAGAGCTGGGGCTTTGTGCACCCTCGGTTGCTCA
GCGTGCCCGAGCTCTGCCACCATGTAGCTGAAGTCTGGGTTAGTGGGACCATTTTCATAAGGAATGTTTT
GCTTTTCAAAAAGCAAAACCCAGGCAAGTTCTGCTTGCTGAGCTGTGGGATACTGACCTTTTTGGCTGTC
TTGGGCCGCTACGTCCCTGGGCTTCTGCTGTCCTACTTGATGCTTGTCACTGTCATGATGTGGCCCCTTG
CTGTGTACCACCGACTGTGGGATCGAGCATATGTGCGGCTGAAGCCAGCTCTGCAGCGGCTAGACTTCAG
TGTCCGTGGCTACATGATGTCCAAGCAGAGAGAGAGACAATTACGCCGCAGAGCTCTCCACCCAGAACGA
GCCATGGACAACCACAGTGACAGCGAAGAGGAGCTTGCTGCCTTCTGTCCTCAGCTGGACGATTCTACTG
TTGCCAGGGAATTGGCCATCACAGACTCTGAGCACTCAGACGCTGAAGTCTCCTGTACAGACAATGGCAC
ATTCAATCTTTCAAGGGGCCAAACACCTCTAACGGAAGGCTCTGAAGACCTAGATGGTCACAGTGATCCA
GAGGAATCCTTTGCCAGAGACCTTCCAGACTTCCCTTCCATTAATATGGATCCTGCTGGCCTGGATGATG
AGGACGACACTAGCATTGGCATGCCCAGCTTGATGTACCGTTCTCCGCCAGGGGCTGAGGAGCCCCAGGC
CCCACCTGCCAGCCGGGACGAGGCTGCGCTGCCGGAGCTCCTGCTTGGTGCTCTTCCTGTAGGATCCAAC
CTCACCAGCAACCTTGCCAGCCTGGTCTCCCAGGGTATGATTCAGCTGGCCTTGTCAGGGGCCTCCCAAC
CAGGCCCTTCTGGAGCACCTGCCCAGAGAGCAACGAGAGGCTTCCTCCGGTCCCCCAGTTCAGACCTGGA
CACTGATGCTGAGGGGGATGACTTTGAACTTCTGGACCAGTCGGAGCTGAGTCAGCTGGACCCTGCCAGT
TCTAGGAGCCACTGCCCAACTTTCTTGTACAAAGTGGTTGATCTAGAGATGGTGAGCAAGGGCGAGGAGC
TGTTCACCGGGGTGGTGCCCATCCTGGTCGAGCTGGACGGCGACGTAAACGGCCACAAGTTCAGCGTGTC
CGGCGAGGGCGAGGGCGATGCCACCTACGGCAAGCTGACCCTGAAGTTCATCTGCACCACCGGCAAGCTG
CCCGTGCCCTGGCCCACCCTCGTGACCACCCTGACCTACGGCGTGCAGTGCTTCAGCCGCTACCCCGACC
ACATGAAGCAGCACGACTTCTTCAAGTCCGCCATGCCCGAAGGCTACGTCCAGGAGCGCACCATCTTCTT
CAAGGACGACGGCAACTACAAGACCCGCGCCGAGGTGAAGTTCGAGGGCGACACCCTGGTGAACCGCATC
GAGCTGAAGGGCATCGACTTCAAGGAGGACGGCAACATCCTGGGGCACAAGCTGGAGTACAACTACAACA
GCCACAACGTCTATATCATGGCCGACAAGCAGAAGAACGGCATCAAGGTGAACTTCAAGATCCGCCACAA
CATCGAGGACGGCAGCGTGCAGCTCGCCGACCACTACCAGCAGAACACCCCCATCGGCGACGGCCCCGTG
CTGCTGCCCGACAACCACTACCTGAGCACCCAGTCCGCCCTGAGCAAAGACCCCAACGAGAAGCGCGATC
ACATGGTCCTGCTGGAGTTCGTGACCGCCGCCGGGATCACTCTCGGCATGGACGAGCTGTACAAGTAACG
CGTTACGTTGGAAACGGGGGAGGCTAACTGAAACACGGAAGGAGCTCGAGGTTAACGAATTCTACCGGGT
AGGGGAGGCGCTTTTCCCAAGGCAGTCTGGAGCATGCGCTTTAGCAGCCCCGCTGGGCACTTGGCGCTAC
ACAAGTGGCCTCTGGCCTCGCACACATTCCACATCCACCGGTAGGCGCCAACCGGCTCCGTTCTTTGGTG
GCCCCTTCGCGCCACCTTCTACTCCTCCCCTAGTCAGGAAGTTCCCCCCCGCCCCGCAGCTCGCGTCGTG
CAGGACGTGACAAATGGAAGTAGCACGTCTCACTAGTCTCGTGCAGATGGACAGCACCGCTGAGCAATGG
AAGCGGGTAGGCCTTTGGGGCAGCGGCCAATAGCAGCTTTGCTCCTTCGCTTTCTGGGCTCAGAGGCTGG
GAAGGGGTGGGTCCGGGGGCGGGCTCAGGGGCGGGCTCAGGGGCGGGGCGGGCGCCCGAAGGTCCTCCGG
AGGCCCGGCATTCTGCACGCTTCAAAAGCGCACGTCTGCCGCGCTGTTCTCCTCTTCCTCATCTCCGGGC
CTTTCGACCTGCAGCCCATTAATTAAACCATGGCCAAGCCTTTGTCTCAAGAAGAATCCACCCTCATTGA
AAGAGCAACGGCTACAATCAACAGCATCCCCATCTCTGAAGACTACAGCGTCGCCAGCGCAGCTCTCTCT
AGCGACGGCCGCATCTTCACTGGTGTCAATGTATATCATTTTACTGGGGGACCTTGTGCAGAACTCGTGG
TGCTGGGCACTGCTGCTGCTGCGGCAGCTGGCAACCTGACTTGTATCGTCGCGATCGGAAATGAGAACAG
GGGCATCTTGAGCCCCTGCGGACGGTGCCGACAGGTGCTTCTCGATCTGCATCCTGGGATCAAAGCCATA
GTGAAGGACAGTGATGGACAGCCGACGGCAGTTGGGATTCGTGAATTGCTGCCCTCTGGTTATGTGTGGG
AGGGCTAAGCACTTCGTGGCCGAGGAGCAGGACTGACACTCGACCTCGAAACTTGTTTATTGCAGCTTAT
AATGGTTACAAATAAAGCAATAGCATCACAAATTTCACAAATAAAGCATTTTTTTCACTGCATTCTAGTT
GTGGTTTGTCCAAACTCATCAATGTATCTTATCATGTCTATGCATCGATAGATCCTAATCAACCTCTGGA
TTACAAAATTTGTGAAAGATTGACTGGTATTCTTAACTATGTTGCTCCTTTTACGCTATGTGGATACGCT
GCTTTAATGCCTTTGTATCATGCTATTGCTTCCCGTATGGCTTTCATTTTCTCCTCCTTGTATAAATCCT
GGTTGCTGTCTCTTTATGAGGAGTTGTGGCCCGTTGTCAGGCAACGTGGCGTGGTGTGCACTGTGTTTGC
TGACGCAACCCCCACTGGTTGGGGCATTGCCACCACCTGTCAGCTCCTTTCCGGGACTTTCGCTTTCCCC
CTCCCTATTGCCACGGCGGAACTCATCGCCGCCTGCCTTGCCCGCTGCTGGACAGGGGCTCGGCTGTTGG
GCACTGACAATTCCGTGGTGTTGTCGGGGAAATCATCGTCCTTTCCTTGGCTGCTCGCCTGTGTTGCCAC
CTGGATTCTGCGCGGGACGTCCTTCTGCTACGTCCCTTCGGCCCTCAATCCAGCGGACCTTCCTTCCCGC
GGCCTGCTGCCGGCTCTGCGGCCTCTTCCGCGTCTTCGCCTTCGCCCTCAGACGAGTCGGATCTCCCTTT
GGGCCGCCTCCCCGCCTGAGATCCTTTAAGACCAATGACTTACAAGGCAGCTGTAGATCTTAGCCACTTT
TTAAAAGAAAAGGGGGGACTGGAAGGGCTAATTCACTCCCAACGAAGACAAGATCTGCTTTTTGCTTGTA
CTGGGTCTCTCTGGTTAGACCAGATCTGAGCCTGGGAGCTCTCTGGCTAACTAGGGAACCCACTGCTTAA
GCCTCAATAAAGCTTGCCTTGAGTGCTTCAAGTAGTGTGTGCCCGTCTGTTGTGTGACTCTGGTAACTAG
AGATCCCTCAGACCCTTTTAGTCAGTGTGGAAAATCTCTAGCAGTAGTAGTTCATGTCATCTTATTATTC
AGTATTTATAACTTGCAAAGAAATGAATATCAGAGAGTGAGAGGCCCGGGTTAATTAAGGAAAGGGCTAG
ATCATTCTTGAAGACGAAAGGGCCTCGTGATACGCCTATTTTTATAGGTTAATGTCATGATAATAATGGT
TTCTTAGACGTCAGGTGGCACTTTTCGGGGAAATGTGCGCGGAACCCCTATTTGTTTATTTTTCTAAATA
CATTCAAATATGTATCCGCTCATGAGACAATAACCCTGATAAATGCTTCAATAATATTGAAAAAGGAAGA
GTATGAGTATTCAACATTTCCGTGTCGCCCTTATTCCCTTTTTTGCGGCATTTTGCCTTCCTGTTTTTGC
TCACCCAGAAACGCTGGTGAAAGTAAAAGATGCTGAAGATCAGTTGGGTGCACGAGTGGGTTACATCGAA
CTGGATCTCAACAGCGGTAAGATCCTTGAGAGTTTTCGCCCCGAAGAACGTTTTCCAATGATGAGCACTT
TTAAAGTTCTGCTATGTGGCGCGGTATTATCCCGTGTTGACGCCGGGCAAGAGCAACTCGGTCGCCGCAT
ACACTATTCTCAGAATGACTTGGTTGAGTACTCACCAGTCACAGAAAAGCATCTTACGGATGGCATGACA
GTAAGAGAATTATGCAGTGCTGCCATAACCATGAGTGATAACACTGCGGCCAACTTACTTCTGACAACGA
TCGGAGGACCGAAGGAGCTAACCGCTTTTTTGCACAACATGGGGGATCATGTAACTCGCCTTGATCGTTG
GGAACCGGAGCTGAATGAAGCCATACCAAACGACGAGCGTGACACCACGATGCCTGTAGCAATGGCAACA
ACGTTGCGCAAACTATTAACTGGCGAACTACTTACTCTAGCTTCCCGGCAACAATTAATAGACTGGATGG
AGGCGGATAAAGTTGCAGGACCACTTCTGCGCTCGGCCCTTCCGGCTGGCTGGTTTATTGCTGATAAATC
TGGAGCCGGTGAGCGTGGGTCTCGCGGTATCATTGCAGCACTGGGGCCAGATGGTAAGCCCTCCCGTATC
GTAGTTATCTACACGACGGGGAGTCAGGCAACTATGGATGAACGAAATAGACAGATCGCTGAGATAGGTG
CCTCACTGATTAAGCATTGGTAACTGTCAGACCAAGTTTACTCATATATACTTTAGATTGATTTAAAACT
TCATTTTTAATTTAAAAGGATCTAGGTGAAGATCCTTTTTGATAATCTCATGACCAAAATCCCTTAACGT
GAGTTTTCGTTCCACTGAGCGTCAGACCCCGTAGAAAAGATCAAAGGATCTTCTTGAGATCCTTTTTTTC
TGCGCGTAATCTGCTGCTTGCAAACAAAAAAACCACCGCTACCAGCGGTGGTTTGTTTGCCGGATCAAGA
GCTACCAACTCTTTTTCCGAAGGTAACTGGCTTCAGCAGAGCGCAGATACCAAATACTGTTCTTCTAGTG
TAGCCGTAGTTAGGCCACCACTTCAAGAACTCTGTAGCACCGCCTACATACCTCGCTCTGCTAATCCTGT
TACCAGTGGCTGCTGCCAGTGGCGATAAGTCGTGTCTTACCGGGTTGGACTCAAGACGATAGTTACCGGA
TAAGGCGCAGCGGTCGGGCTGAACGGGGGGTTCGTGCACACAGCCCAGCTTGGAGCGAACGACCTACACC
GAACTGAGATACCTACAGCGTGAGCTATGAGAAAGCGCCACGCTTCCCGAAGGGAGAAAGGCGGACAGGT
ATCCGGTAAGCGGCAGGGTCGGAACAGGAGAGCGCACGAGGGAGCTTCCAGGGGGAAACGCCTGGTATCT
TTATAGTCCTGTCGGGTTTCGCCACCTCTGACTTGAGCGTCGATTTTTGTGATGCTCGTCAGGGGGGCGG
AGCCTATGGAAAAACGCCAGCAACGCGGCCTTTTTACGGTTCCTGGCCTTTTGCTGGCCTTTTGCTCACA
TGTTCTTTCCTGCGTTATCCCCTGATTCTGTGGATAACCGTATTACCGCCTTTGAGTGAGCTGATACCGC
TCGCCGCAGCCGAACGACCGAGCGCAGCGAGTCAGTGAGCGAGGAAGCGGAAGAGCGCCCAATACGCAAA
CCGCCTCTCCCCGCGCGTTGGCCGATTCATTAATGCAGCAAGCTCATGGCTGACTAATTTTTTTTATTTA
TGCAGAGGCCGAGGCCGCCTCGGCCTCTGAGCTATTCCAGAAGTAGTGAGGAGGCTTTTTTGGAGGCCTA
GGCTTTTGCAAAAAGCTCCCCGTGGCACGACAGGTTTCCCGACTGGAAAGCGGGCAGTGAGCGCAACGCA
ATTAATGTGAGTTAGCTCACTCATTAGGCACCCCAGGCTTTACACTTTATGCTTCCGGCTCGTATGTTGT
GTGGAATTGTGAGCGGATAACAATTTCACACAGGAAACAGCTATGACATGATTACGAATTTCACAAATAA
AGCATTTTTTTCACTGCATTCTAGTTGTGGTTTGTCCAAACTCATCAATGTATCTTATCATGTCTGGATC
AACTGGATAACTCAAGCTAACCAAAATCATCCCAAACTTCCCACCCCATACCCTATTACCACTGCCAATT
ACCTGTGGTTTCATTTACTCTAAACCTGTGATTCCTCTGAATTATTTTCATTTTAAAGAAATTGTATTTG
TTAAATATGTACTACAAACTTAGTAGT
